>Addgene plasmid #216523 | pTwist-SARS-CoV-2 Spike-deltaC18 A475V (GTC) | addgene full sequence | sequence record 429918 | Addgene NGS Result
CCTGGTACATTTGGTTGGGCTTTATCGCCGGACTTATAGCTATCGTTATGGTCACAATTATGTTGTGCTG
TATGACTAGCTGTTGTTCCTGCTTGAAAGGATGTTGCAGTTGCGGATCTTGTTGTAAATAAAGGATCCTC
TAGAAGTTGTCTCCTCCTGCACTGACTGACTGATACAATCGATTTCTGGATCCGCAGGCCTAATCAACCT
CTGGATTACAAAATTTGTGAAAGATTGACTGGTATTCTTAACTATGTTGCTCCTTTTACGCTATGTGGAT
ACGCTGCTTTAATGCCTTTGTATCATGCTATTGCTTCCCGTATGGCTTTCATTTTCTCCTCCTTGTATAA
ATCCTGGTTGCTGTCTCTTTATGAGGAGTTGTGGCCCGTTGTCAGGCAACGTGGCGTGGTGTGCACTGTG
TTTGCTGACGCAACCCCCACTGGTTGGGGCATTGCCACCACCTGTCAGCTCCTTTCCGGGACTTTCGCTT
TCCCCCTCCCTATTGCCACGGCGGAACTCATCGCCGCCTGCCTTGCCCGCTGCTGGACAGGGGCTCGGCT
GTTGGGCACTGACAATTCCGTGGTGTTGTCGGGGAAGCTGACGTCCTTTCCATGGCTGCTCGCCTGTGTT
GCCACCTGGATTCTGCGCGGGACGTCCTTCTGCTACGTCCCTTCGGCCCTCAATCCAGCGGACCTTCCTT
CCCGCGGCCTGCTGCCGGCTCTGCGGCCTCTTCCGCGTCTTCGCCTTCGCCCTCAGACGAGTCGGATCTC
CCTTTGGGCCGCCTCCCCGCCTGTCTAGCTTGACTGACTGAGATACAGCGTACCTTCAGCTCACAGACAT
GATAAGATACATTGATGAGTTTGGACAAACCACAACTAGAATGCAGTGAAAAAAATGCTTTATTTGTGAA
ATTTGTGATGCTATTGCTTTATTTGTAACCATTATAAGCTGCAATAAACAAGTTAACAACAACAATTGCA
TTCATTTTATGTTTCAGGTTCAGGGGGAGGTGTGGGAGGTTTTTTAAAGCAAGTAAAACCTCTACAAATG
TGGTATTGGCCCATCTCTATCGGTATCGTAGCATAACCCCTTGGGGCCTCTAAACGGGTCTTGAGGGGTT
TTTTGTGCCCCTCGGGCCGGATTGCTATCTACCGGCATTGGCGCAGAAAAAAATGCCTGATGCGACGCTG
CGCGTCTTATACTCCCACATATGCCAGATTCAGCAACGGATACGGCTTCCCCAACTTGCCCACTTCCATA
CGTGTCCTCCTTACCAGAAATTTATCCTTAAGGTCGTCAGCTATCCTGCAGGCGATCTCTCGATTTCGAT
CAAGACATTCCTTTAATGGTCTTTTCTGGACACCACTAGGGGTCAGAAGTAGTTCATCAAACTTTCTTCC
CTCCCTAATCTCATTGGTTACCTTGGGCTATCGAAACTTAATTAAGCGATCTGCATCTCAATTAGTCAGC
AACCATAGTCCCGCCCCTAACTCCGCCCATCCCGCCCCTAACTCCGCCCAGTTCCGCCCATTCTCCGCCC
CATCGCTGACTAATTTTTTTTATTTATGCAGAGGCCGAGGCCGCCTCGGCCTCTGAGCTATTCCAGAAGT
AGTGAGGAGGCTTTTTTGGAGGCCTAGGCTTTTGCAAAGGAGGTAGCCAACATGATTGAACAAGATGGAT
TGCACGCAGGTTCTCCCGCCGCTTGGGTGGAGAGGCTATTCGGCTATGACTGGGCACAACAGACAATCGG
CTGCTCTGATGCCGCCGTGTTCCGGCTGTCAGCGCAGGGGCGCCCGGTTCTTTTTGTCAAGACCGACCTG
TCCGGTGCCCTGAATGAACTCCAGGACGAGGCAGCGCGGCTATCGTGGCTGGCCACGACGGGCGTTCCTT
GCGCAGCTGTGCTCGACGTTGTCACTGAAGCGGGAAGGGACTGGCTGCTATTGGGCGAAGTGCCGGGGCA
GGATCTCCTGTCATCTCACCTTGCTCCTGCCGAGAAAGTATCCATCATGGCTGATGCAATGCGGCGGCTG
CATACGCTTGATCCGGCTACCTGCCCATTCGACCACCAAGCGAAACATCGCATCGAGCGAGCACGTACTC
GGATGGAAGCCGGTCTTGTCGATCAGGATGATCTGGACGAAGAGCATCAGGGGCTCGCGCCAGCCGAACT
GTTCGCCAGGCTCAAGGCGCGGATGCCCGACGGCGAGGATCTCGTCGTGACCCACGGCGATGCCTGCTTG
CCGAATATCATGGTGGAAAATGGCCGCTTTTCTGGATTCATCGACTGTGGCCGGCTGGGTGTGGCGGACC
GCTATCAGGACATAGCGTTGGCTACCCGTGATATTGCTGAAGAGCTTGGCGGCGAATGGGCTGACCGCTT
CCTCGTGCTTTACGGTATCGCCGCTCCCGATTCGCAGCGCATCGCCTTCTATCGCCTTCTTGACGAGTTC
TTCTAGTATGTAAGCCCTGTGCCTTCTAGTTGCCAGCCATCTGTTGTTTGCCCCTCCCCCGTGCCTTCCT
TGACCCTGGAAGGTGCCACTCCCACTGTCCTTTCCTAATAAAATGAGGAAATTGCATCGCATTGTCTGAG
TAGGTGTCATTCTATTCTGGGGGGTGGGGTGGGGCAGGACAGCAAGGGGGAGGATTGGGAAGACAATAGC
AGGCATGCTGGGGATGCGGTGGGCTCTATGGTTAATTAACCAGTCAAGTCAGCTACTTGGCGAGATCGAC
TTGTCTGGGTTTCGACTACGCTCAGAATTGCGTCAGTCAAGTTCGATCTGGTCCTTGCTATTGCACCCGT
TCTCCGATTACGAGTTTCATTTAAATCATGTGAGCAAAAGGCCAGCAAAAGGCCAGGAACCGTAAAAAGG
CCGCGTTGCTGGCGTTTTTCCATAGGCTCCGCCCCCCTGACGAGCATCACAAAAATCGACGCTCAAGTCA
GAGGTGGCGAAACCCGACAGGACTATAAAGATACCAGGCGTTTCCCCCTGGAAGCTCCCTCGTGCGCTCT
CCTGTTCCGACCCTGCCGCTTACCGGATACCTGTCCGCCTTTCTCCCTTCGGGAAGCGTGGCGCTTTCTC
ATAGCTCACGCTGTAGGTATCTCAGTTCGGTGTAGGTCGTTCGCTCCAAGCTGGGCTGTGTGCACGAACC
CCCCGTTCAGCCCGACCGCTGCGCCTTATCCGGTAACTATCGTCTTGAGTCCAACCCGGTAAGACACGAC
TTATCGCCACTGGCAGCAGCCACTGGTAACAGGATTAGCAGAGCGAGGTATGTAGGCGGTGCTACAGAGT
TCTTGAAGTGGTGGCCTAACTACGGCTACACTAGAAGAACAGTATTTGGTATCTGCGCTCTGCTGAAGCC
AGTTACCTTCGGAAAAAGAGTTGGTAGCTCTTGATCCGGCAAACAAACCACCGCTGGTAGCGGTGGTTTT
TTTGTTTGCAAGCAGCAGATTACGCGCAGAAAAAAAGGATCTCAAGAAGATCCTTTGATCTTTTCTACGG
GGTCTGACGCTCAGTGGAACGAAAACTCACGTTAAGGGATTTTGGTCATGAGATTATCAAAAAGGATCTT
CACCTAGATCCTTTTAAATTAAAAATGAAGTTTTAAATCAATCTAAAGTATATATGAGTAAACTTGGTCT
GACAGTTACCAATGCTTAATCAGTGAGGCACCTATCTCAGCGATCTGTCTATTTCGTTCATCCATAGTTG
CATTTAAATTTCCGAACTCTCCAAGGCCCTCGTCGGAAAATCTTCAAACCTTTCGTCCGATCCATCTTGC
AGGCTACCTCTCGAACGAACTATCGCAAGTCTCTTGGCCGGCCTTGCGCCTTGGCTATTGCTTGGCAGCG
CCTATCGCCAGGTATTACTCCAATCCCGAATATCCGAGATCGGGATCACCCGAGAGAAGTTCAACCTACA
TCCTCAATCCCGATCTATCCGAGATCCGAGGAATATCGAAATCGGGGCGCGCCTGGTGTACCGAGAACGA
TCCTCTCAGTGCGAGTCTCGACGATCCATATCGTTGCTTGGCAGTCAGCCAGTCGGAATCCAGCTTGGGA
CCCAGGAAGTCCAATCGTCAGATATTGTACTCAAGCCTGGTCACGGCAGCGTACCGATCTGTTTAAACCT
AGATATTGATAGTCTGATCGGTCAACGTATAATCGAGTCCTAGCTTTTGCAAACATCTATCAAGAGACAG
GATCAGCAGGAGGCTTTCGCATGAGTATTCAACATTTCCGTGTCGCCCTTATTCCCTTTTTTGCGGCATT
TTGCCTTCCTGTTTTTGCTCACCCAGAAACGCTGGTGAAAGTAAAAGATGCTGAAGATCAGTTGGGTGCG
CGAGTGGGTTACATCGAACTGGATCTCAACAGCGGTAAGATCCTTGAGAGTTTTCGCCCCGAAGAACGCT
TTCCAATGATGAGCACTTTTAAAGTTCTGCTATGTGGCGCGGTATTATCCCGTATTGACGCCGGGCAAGA
GCAACTCGGTCGCCGCATACACTATTCTCAGAATGACTTGGTTGAGTATTCACCAGTCACAGAAAAGCAT
CTTACGGATGGCATGACAGTAAGAGAATTATGCAGTGCTGCCATAACCATGAGTGATAACACTGCGGCCA
ACTTACTTCTGACAACGATTGGAGGACCGAAGGAGCTAACCGCTTTTTTGCACAACATGGGGGATCATGT
AACTCGCCTTGATCGTTGGGAACCGGAGCTGAATGAAGCCATACCAAACGACGAGCGTGACACCACGATG
CCTGTAGCAATGGCAACAACCTTGCGTAAACTATTAACTGGCGAACTACTTACTCTAGCTTCCCGGCAAC
AGTTGATAGACTGGATGGAGGCGGATAAAGTTGCAGGACCACTTCTGCGCTCGGCCCTTCCGGCTGGCTG
GTTTATTGCTGATAAATCTGGAGCCGGTGAGCGTGGGTCTCGCGGTATCATTGCAGCACTGGGGCCAGAT
GGTAAGCCCTCCCGTATCGTAGTTATCTACACGACGGGGAGTCAGGCAACTATGGATGAACGAAATAGAC
AGATCGCTGAGATAGGTGCCTCACTGATTAAGCATTGGTAACCGATTCTAGGTGCATTGGCGCAGAAAAA
AATGCCTGATGCGACGCTGCGCGTCTTATACTCCCACATATGCCAGATTCAGCAACGGATACGGCTTCCC
CAACTTGCCCACTTCCATACGTGTCCTCCTTACCAGAAATTTATCCTTAAGATCCCGAATCGTTTAAACT
CGACTCTGGCTCTATCGAATCTCCGTCGTTTCGAGCTTACGCGAACAGCCGTGGCGCTCATTTGCTCGTC
GGGCATCGAATCTCGTCAGCTATCGTCAGCTTACCTTTTTGGCAGCGATCGCGGCTCCCGACATCTTGGA
CCATTAGCTCCACAGGTATCTTCTTCCCTCTAGTGGTCATAACAGCAGCTTCAGCTACCTCTCAATTCAA
AAAACCCCTCAAGACCCGTTTAGAGGCCCCAAGGGGTTATGCTATCAATCGTTGCGTTACACACACAAAA
AACCAACACACATCCATCTTCGATGGATAGCGATTTTATTATCTAACTGCTGATCGAGTGTAGCCAGATC
TAGTAATCAATTACGGGGTCATTAGTTCATAGCCCATATATGGAGTTCCGCGTTACATAACTTACGGTAA
ATGGCCCGCCTGGCTGACCGCCCAACGACCCCCGCCCATTGACGTCAATAATGACGTATGTTCCCATAGT
AACGCCAATAGGGACTTTCCATTGACGTCAATGGGTGGAGTATTTACGGTAAACTGCCCACTTGGCAGTA
CATCAAGTGTATCATATGCCAAGTACGCCCCCTATTGACGTCAATGACGGTAAATGGCCCGCCTGGCATT
ATGCCCAGTACATGACCTTATGGGACTTTCCTACTTGGCAGTACATCTACGTATTAGTCATCGCTATTAC
CATGCTGATGCGGTTTTGGCAGTACATCAATGGGCGTGGATAGCGGTTTGACTCACGGGGATTTCCAAGT
CTCCACCCCATTGACGTCAATGGGAGTTTGTTTTGGCACCAAAATCAACGGGACTTTCCAAAATGTCGTA
ACAACTCCGCCCCATTGACGCAAATGGGCGGTAGGCGTGTACGGTGGGAGGTCTATATAAGCAGAGCTGG
TTTAGTGAACCGTCAGATCGCCTGGAGACGCCATCCACGCTGTTTTGACCTCCATAGAAGACACCGGGAC
CGATCCAGCCTCCCCTCGAAGCTTACATGTGGTACCGAGCTCGGATCCTGAGAACTTCAGGGTGAGTCTA
TGGGACCCTTGATGTTTTCTTTCCCCTTCTTTTCTATGGTTAAGTTCATGTCATAGGAAGGGGAGAAGTA
ACAGGGTACACATATTGACCAAATCAGGGTAATTTTGCATTTGTAATTTTAAAAAATGCTTTCTTCTTTT
AATATACTTTTTTGTTTATCTTATTTCTAATACTTTCCCTAATCTCTTTCTTTCAGGGCAATAATGATAC
AATGTATCATGCCTCTTTGCACCATTCTAAAGAATAACAGTGATAATTTCTGGGTTAAGGCAATAGCAAT
ATTTCTGCATATAAATATTTCTGCATATAAATTGTAACTGATGTAAGAGGTTTCATATTGCTAATAGCAG
CTACAATCCAGCTACCATTCTGCTTTTATTTTATGGTTGGGATAAGGCTGGATTATTCTGAGTCCAAGCT
AGGCCCTTTTGCTAATCATGTTCATACCTCTTATCTTCCTCCCACAGCTCCTGGGCAACGTGCTGGTCTG
TGTGCTGGCCCATCACTTTGGCAAAGGCGGCCGCCATGTTTGTGTTCCTCGTTCTCCTGCCCCTCGTTTC
TTCCCAATGCGTGAACCTCACAACTAGAACGCAGCTCCCACCCGCTTACACGAACTCTTTTACTCGTGGA
GTATACTATCCCGATAAAGTCTTTAGGTCCAGTGTCCTTCATTCTACTCAAGACCTTTTCCTGCCATTCT
TCTCAAATGTCACCTGGTTCCATGCTATCCACGTTTCTGGCACCAACGGAACTAAACGATTTGATAATCC
CGTCTTGCCATTTAACGATGGCGTATACTTTGCCTCAACGGAGAAGTCCAACATTATCCGGGGATGGATA
TTTGGCACCACCCTGGACTCCAAGACACAGTCTCTCCTCATTGTGAACAACGCCACCAATGTCGTCATCA
AAGTCTGTGAATTTCAATTTTGTAACGATCCCTTTCTCGGGGTTTATTATCATAAGAATAACAAGTCTTG
GATGGAGTCAGAGTTCCGCGTTTACAGTTCCGCTAACAACTGTACTTTTGAGTACGTTTCCCAACCATTT
CTCATGGATCTTGAAGGGAAGCAAGGCAACTTCAAGAATCTCCGCGAATTTGTGTTTAAGAATATAGACG
GCTACTTCAAAATTTATAGCAAGCATACCCCGATAAATCTGGTTCGGGATCTCCCTCAAGGCTTCTCCGC
GTTGGAACCCCTCGTGGACTTGCCGATTGGCATCAACATCACCCGGTTCCAAACCCTTCTTGCCCTTCAT
CGAAGCTACCTCACGCCTGGCGACAGTAGTAGTGGTTGGACAGCGGGCGCAGCAGCCTACTATGTGGGAT
ATTTGCAACCACGCACCTTTCTTCTCAAATATAACGAAAACGGAACAATTACCGATGCCGTAGACTGTGC
CCTCGATCCCCTGTCCGAAACTAAATGCACACTCAAGTCCTTCACAGTTGAGAAAGGCATATACCAAACC
AGTAACTTCCGCGTCCAACCCACCGAATCCATTGTTCGATTCCCTAACATCACCAATTTGTGTCCTTTCG
GTGAAGTATTTAATGCCACTCGATTTGCATCAGTTTATGCCTGGAATCGCAAGCGAATATCAAATTGTGT
TGCAGATTATAGTGTCCTGTATAATAGCGCATCATTCAGCACTTTTAAGTGTTATGGGGTCAGCCCTACG
AAATTGAATGACTTGTGTTTTACCAACGTTTACGCAGATTCTTTCGTCATACGCGGCGACGAAGTCCGAC
AGATTGCACCGGGGCAAACCGGAAAGATAGCAGACTATAATTATAAGTTGCCGGATGACTTCACCGGCTG
CGTTATAGCATGGAACTCCAATAATCTCGATTCAAAAGTCGGCGGCAACTATAATTATCTTTACCGCCTG
TTTCGCAAGTCAAATCTGAAGCCCTTTGAACGTGACATCTCCACCGAAATTTATCAAGTCGGCAGCACCC
CATGTAATGGAGTGGAAGGGTTTAACTGTTATTTTCCCCTTCAATCATACGGATTTCAACCAACAAATGG
GGTGGGCTATCAACCATATCGGGTGGTAGTCTTGAGCTTTGAGCTGCTCCACGCACCGGCTACAGTTTGC
GGACCGAAGAAAAGCACTAACCTGGTGAAGAATAAATGTGTGAACTTCAACTTTAATGGGCTCACCGGAA
CAGGGGTGCTGACAGAATCAAACAAGAAATTTCTCCCTTTTCAACAATTTGGTAGAGACATTGCCGATAC
CACAGATGCCGTCCGCGATCCGCAAACACTGGAAATCCTCGATATAACACCCTGTAGCTTCGGCGGGGTC
AGCGTGATAACTCCCGGAACGAACACATCCAACCAAGTGGCTGTCCTGTATCAAGATGTCAACTGTACCG
AAGTCCCTGTGGCGATACACGCCGACCAACTGACACCCACCTGGAGAGTCTACTCAACAGGTTCCAATGT
CTTTCAAACTAGAGCGGGTTGTCTCATTGGCGCTGAGCATGTCAATAATTCATACGAATGTGATATTCCT
ATTGGGGCAGGAATCTGTGCGTCTTATCAAACTCAAACGAACTCACCACGGCGCGCTCGCTCAGTAGCCA
GCCAGTCCATAATCGCCTATACCATGAGTCTCGGGGCTGAGAACTCCGTGGCTTATTCAAACAATTCCAT
CGCAATCCCAACTAACTTTACCATTAGCGTTACCACGGAAATCTTGCCCGTCAGCATGACTAAGACGAGC
GTAGACTGTACGATGTATATCTGTGGGGATTCCACCGAGTGTAGCAACCTCTTGCTTCAATACGGGTCTT
TCTGTACTCAACTCAACCGAGCATTGACCGGAATTGCGGTCGAACAAGACAAGAATACCCAAGAGGTGTT
CGCACAAGTAAAGCAAATATACAAAACGCCGCCAATCAAAGATTTTGGCGGGTTTAATTTTAGCCAAATA
CTGCCAGACCCATCTAAGCCTTCAAAACGCAGCTTTATCGAGGATCTGCTGTTCAACAAAGTTACGTTGG
CTGACGCGGGTTTCATTAAGCAGTATGGGGATTGTTTGGGAGACATTGCGGCCCGCGACCTTATCTGTGC
TCAAAAATTCAATGGGTTGACAGTTCTGCCCCCTCTGCTCACTGATGAGATGATTGCACAGTATACATCA
GCATTGTTGGCAGGAACCATTACATCCGGCTGGACTTTTGGCGCGGGTGCGGCCCTTCAAATACCTTTCG
CTATGCAAATGGCTTACAGATTCAATGGGATTGGTGTCACGCAAAATGTATTGTATGAAAATCAGAAGCT
GATCGCTAATCAATTTAACAGCGCGATTGGCAAGATCCAAGATTCACTGTCAAGCACAGCGTCCGCCCTC
GGCAAACTCCAAGATGTTGTGAATCAAAACGCCCAGGCCCTGAATACCCTCGTGAAGCAACTGAGTTCTA
ACTTCGGCGCAATCTCCAGCGTCCTCAACGACATATTGTCCAGACTTGATAAGGTGGAAGCCGAGGTGCA
AATTGATCGGCTCATCACAGGCAGGCTCCAGTCACTCCAAACTTATGTGACACAACAGTTGATCCGGGCT
GCTGAGATACGAGCAAGCGCCAACCTGGCCGCCACTAAAATGTCAGAGTGCGTGCTCGGGCAGTCCAAAC
GGGTTGACTTTTGTGGCAAGGGCTATCACTTGATGTCCTTCCCCCAATCCGCCCCACATGGAGTGGTCTT
TCTCCACGTCACTTATGTCCCTGCTCAAGAGAAGAACTTTACGACAGCTCCAGCAATCTGTCACGATGGC
AAAGCGCACTTTCCCAGGGAAGGCGTTTTCGTCAGTAATGGCACGCATTGGTTTGTGACCCAAAGGAATT
TCTATGAACCCCAAATCATAACCACTGACAATACATTTGTCTCAGGCAACTGTGATGTGGTCATTGGGAT
CGTGAACAACACGGTATATGATCCCCTGCAACCCGAGTTGGATAGCTTCAAAGAGGAATTGGATAAATAC
TTTAAGAATCATACTTCACCCGATGTTGATCTCGGGGACATATCAGGAATAAATGCAAGTGTCGTCAACA
TTCAGAAAGAGATTGATCGCCTTAATGAGGTCGCCAAGAACTTGAATGAATCTTTGATCGACTTGCAAGA
ACTGGGCAAATACGAACAATATATTAAATGGC
Features (pLannotate 1.2.2; 21 found; start..end, strand, type, name):
    202..790     +  misc_feature   WPRE: woodchuck hepatitis virus posttranscriptional regulatory element
    843..964     -  polyA_signal   SV40 poly(A) signal: SV40 polyadenylation signal
    987..1056    -  CDS            large T antigen (fragment): large T antigen from SV40 (simian virus 40)
   1079..1125    +  terminator     T7 terminator: transcription terminator for bacteriophage T7 RNA polymerase
   1155..1291    +  terminator     rrnG terminator: transcription terminator from the E. coli ribosomal RNA rrnG operon (Albrechtsen et al., 1991)
   1336..1407    +  misc_feature   3' β-globin insulator: insulator downstream of the human β-globin locus (Farrell et al., 2002)
   1452..1648    +  promoter       SV40 promoter: SV40 early promoter
   1662..2453    +  CDS            neo: KKA2_KLEPN - Also known as kan, nptII. Experimental evidence at protein level: Swiss-Prot protein existence level 1. Resistance to kanamycin, neomycin, paromomycin, ribostamycin, butirosin and gentamicin B. From Klebsiella pneumoniae.
   2467..2691    +  polyA_signal   bGH poly(A) signal: bovine growth hormone polyadenylation signal
   2887..3475    -  rep_origin     ori: high-copy-number ColE1/pMB1/pBR322/pUC origin of replication
   3647..3711    -  CDS            bla(M) (fragment): β-lactamase lacking the signal sequence; bla(M); allows cytosolic expression of β-lactamase
   4221..5081    +  CDS            AmpR: β-lactamase; bla; confers resistance to ampicillin, carbenicillin, and related antibiotics
   5094..5230    +  terminator     rrnG terminator: transcription terminator from the E. coli ribosomal RNA rrnG operon (Albrechtsen et al., 1991)
   5382..5453    +  misc_feature   5' β-globin insulator: insulator upstream of the human β-globin locus (Farrell et al., 2002)
   5458..5504    -  terminator     T7 terminator: transcription terminator for bacteriophage T7 RNA polymerase
   5522..5570    -  polyA_signal   poly(A) signal: synthetic polyadenylation signal
   5651..5954    +  enhancer       CMV enhancer: human cytomegalovirus immediate early enhancer
   6027..6044    -  promoter       CMV promoter (fragment): human cytomegalovirus (CMV) immediate early promoter
   6107..6158    +  promoter       CMVd2 promoter: truncated human cytomegalovirus (CMV) immediate early promoter that yields moderately reduced expression relative to the full-length promoter
   6292..6767    +  intron         β-globin intron: internally truncated intron from human β-globin
   6826..128     +  CDS            S (across the origin): SPIKE_SARS2 - Experimental evidence at protein level: Swiss-Prot protein existence level 1. [Spike glycoprotein]: May down-regulate host tetherin (BST2) by lysosomal degradation, thereby counteracting its antiviral activity. From Severe acute respiratory syndrome coronavirus 2 (2019-nCoV) (SARS-CoV-2).
