[The description below was written by a language model from this plasmid's Addgene catalogue record and pLannotate feature annotations shown in this document.]
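Description:
pTwist-SARS-CoV-2 Spike-deltaC18 A475V (GTC) is a mammalian expression plasmid of about 10.5 kb built on the Twist pTwist-CMV-BetaGlobin-WPRE-Neo backbone. It encodes the SARS-CoV-2 spike glycoprotein carrying the A475V substitution, and the "(GTC)" in the name presumably indicates the valine codon used. The "deltaC18" designation points to a spike lacking its last 18 C-terminal residues, a truncation commonly used to improve spike incorporation into pseudotyped particles, although the record does not explain it further. In bacteria the plasmid replicates from a high-copy ColE1/pUC-type origin and is selected with ampicillin through the AmpR β-lactamase gene.

The catalogue lists the promoter as CAG, but the annotated sequence and the backbone name instead show a CMV enhancer with CMV promoter elements followed by a truncated human β-globin intron upstream of the spike coding sequence, which spans the numbering origin of the circular record. The intron and the downstream WPRE are included to boost transcript processing and expression. An SV40 polyadenylation signal is annotated after the WPRE, on the reverse strand in this table. β-globin insulator elements, bacterial rrnG and T7 terminators and a synthetic poly(A) signal flank the expression unit, presumably shielding it from read-through from neighbouring sequences. A separate cassette, consisting of the SV40 early promoter, neo and the bGH poly(A) signal, allows G418 selection in mammalian cells.

The stated purpose is pseudovirus production: the plasmid supplies the mutant spike as the envelope protein in producer cells. The associated study concerns SARS-CoV-2 evolution and escape from mRNA vaccine-induced antibody responses.
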