Addgene plasmid #216523: pTwist-SARS-CoV-2 Spike-deltaC18 A475V (GTC)
Purpose: Encodes SARS-CoV-2 spike A475V for pseudovirus production
Depositing lab: Alejandro Balazs. Depositing organization: Massachusetts General Hospital. Publication: Ongoing evolution of SARS-CoV-2 drives escape from mRNA vaccine-induced humoral immunity. Roederer AL, Cao Y, Denis KS, Sheehan ML, Li CJ, Lam EC, Gregory DJ, Poznansky MC, Iafrate AJ, Canaday DH, Gravenstein S, Garcia-Beltran WF, Balazs AB. medRxiv [Preprint]. 2024 Mar 7:2024.03.05.24303815. doi: 10.1101/2024.03.05.24303815. PubMed 38496628.
Backbone
  Vector backbone: pTwist-CMV-BetaGlobin-WPRE-Neo
  Backbone manufacturer: Twist
  Vector type: Mammalian Expression
Growth in bacteria
  Bacterial resistance: Ampicillin, 100 μg/mL
  Growth temperature: 37°C
  Growth strain: DH5alpha
  Copy number: High Copy
Gene/Insert
  Gene/Insert name: SARS-CoV-2 Spike A475V
  Species: Severe acute respiratory syndrome coronavirus 2
  Mutation: A475V
  Entrez Gene: S (a.k.a. GU280_gp02, spike glycoprotein)
  Promoter: CAG
  Cloning method: Ligation Independent Cloning
Terms and licenses: Academic/Nonprofit Terms; Industry Terms: Not Available to Industry
Depositor comments: Please visit https://www.medrxiv.org/content/10.1101/2024.03.05.24303815v1 for medRxiv preprint.
How to cite: pTwist-SARS-CoV-2 Spike-deltaC18 A475V (GTC) was a gift from Alejandro Balazs (Addgene plasmid # 216523 ; http://n2t.net/addgene:216523 ; RRID:Addgene_216523)
